Addgene plasmid #120781: GGE190
Purpose: Part of GoldenGate Yarrowia lipolytica toolkit for assembling an expression plasmid for Y. lipolytic yeast. Coding sequence of fluorescent protein in position 1 (G1_mTurquoise)
Depositing lab: Tristan Rossignol. Depositing organization: INRAE Jouy-en-Josas. Publication: A modular Golden Gate toolkit for Yarrowia lipolytica synthetic biology. Larroude M, Park YK, Soudier P, Kubiak M, Nicaud JM, Rossignol T. Microb Biotechnol. 2019 May 31. doi: 10.1111/1751-7915.13427. PubMed 31148366.
Backbone
  Vector backbone: pUC
  Vector type: Cloning/assembly plasmid
Growth in bacteria
  Bacterial resistance: Kanamycin, 50 μg/mL
  Growth temperature: 37°C
  Growth strain: DH5alpha
  Copy number: High Copy
Gene/Insert
  Gene/Insert name: G1_mTurquoise
  Species: Synthetic
  Insert size (bp): 728
  Cloning method: Unknown
Terms and licenses: Academic/Nonprofit Terms; Industry Terms: Not Available to Industry
How to cite: GGE190 was a gift from Tristan Rossignol (Addgene plasmid # 120781 ; http://n2t.net/addgene:120781 ; RRID:Addgene_120781)
