[The description below was written by a language model from this plasmid's Addgene catalogue record and pLannotate feature annotations shown in this document.]
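Description:
GGE190 is a small (about 2.9 kb) pUC-based cloning/assembly plasmid that serves as a donor part in a modular Golden Gate toolkit for building expression plasmids for the oleaginous yeast Yarrowia lipolytica. It is not an expression vector: it is maintained in E. coli through a high-copy ColE1/pUC-type origin of replication and selected with kanamycin via an aminoglycoside phosphotransferase (KanR) gene. The feature table shows no yeast origin, yeast marker or integration sequences. These functions are presumably supplied by other toolkit parts during assembly. Remnants of the cloning backbone are also annotated, namely a fragment of a pBluescript-type multiple cloning site, an rrnB T1 transcription terminator upstream of the insert region, and a short residual lacZα fragment.

The payload is a synthetic insert of roughly 730 bp named G1_mTurquoise, which the annotation identifies as the coding sequence of mTurquoise2, a monomeric, rapidly maturing cyan fluorescent protein derived from Aequorea victoria GFP. No promoter or terminator flanks the coding sequence in the feature table, consistent with its role as a bare "gene" module. The "G1" designation indicates that the part is formatted for the first gene position of the toolkit's assembly scheme, so that it can be joined to promoter and terminator modules carrying compatible overhangs. The specific type IIS enzyme sites and overhangs are not given in the record. Once assembled, the part would typically provide a cyan fluorescent reporter in Y. lipolytica, for example to check assemblies or compare the strength of regulatory parts.
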