Features (pLannotate 1.2.2; 6 found; start..end, strand, type, name):
     70..92      +  misc_feature   MCS (fragment): pBluescript multiple cloning site
     92..138     +  terminator     rrnB T1 terminator: transcription terminator T1 from the E. coli rrnB gene
    240..283     -  CDS            lacZα (fragment): LacZα fragment of β-galactosidase; lacZ fragment
    349..1065    +  CDS            mTurquoise2: mTurquoise2 is a basic (constitutively fluorescent) cyan fluorescent protein published in 2012, derived from Aequorea victoria. It is reported to be a rapidly-maturing monomer with very low acid sensitivity.
   1326..1914    -  rep_origin     ori: high-copy-number ColE1/pMB1/pBR322/pUC origin of replication
   2050..2865    -  CDS            KanR: aminoglycoside phosphotransferase; aph(3')-Ia; confers resistance to kanamycin in bacteria or G418 (Geneticin®) in eukaryotes
>Addgene plasmid #120781 | GGE190 | addgene full sequence | sequence record 263230 | Addgene NGS Result
CATGATGATATATTTTTATCTTGTGCAATGTAACATCAGAGATTTTGAGACACAACGTGGCTTTCCCCCG
CCGCTCTAGAACTAGTGGATCCAAATAAAACGAAAGGCTCAGTCGAAAGACTGGGCCTTTCGTTTTATCT
GTTGTTTGTCGCATTATACGAGACGTCCAGGTTGGGATACCTGAAACAAAACCCATCGTACGGCCAAGGA
AGTCTCCAATAACTGTGATCCACCACAAGCGCCAGGGTTTTCCCAGTCACGACGTTGTAAAACGACGGCC
AGTCATGCATAATCCGCACGCATCTGGAATAAGGAAGTGCCATTCCGCCTGACCTGGGGTCTCTAATGAT
GGTTTCAAAGGGAGAGGAACTGTTCACAGGCGTCGTCCCGATACTTGTGGAACTTGACGGTGACGTAAAC
GGACATAAGTTTTCTGTCTCTGGTGAGGGTGAAGGTGACGCCACCTACGGAAAGCTGACTCTGAAATTCA
TTTGCACCACCGGAAAGCTTCCAGTTCCTTGGCCTACCCTGGTCACTACCCTGTCTTGGGGTGTGCAATG
TTTCGCTCGATACCCCGATCACATGAAGCAGCACGACTTTTTCAAGTCTGCCATGCCCGAGGGATACGTT
CAGGAGCGAACTATCTTCTTCAAGGACGATGGTAACTACAAGACTCGAGCTGAGGTTAAGTTCGAGGGTG
ACACTCTGGTCAACCGAATTGAACTTAAGGGTATTGACTTCAAGGAGGATGGCAACATTCTGGGTCACAA
GCTGGAGTATAACTACTTTAGTGACAATGTCTACATCACCGCGGATAAGCAGAAGAACGGAATCAAAGCC
AACTTTAAGATTAGACATAATATTGAGGATGGGGGAGTGCAGCTGGCCGATCACTACCAGCAGAACACTC
CCATCGGTGACGGCCCCGTCCTGCTGCCTGACAACCACTACCTCTCGACCCAGAGCAAGTTGTCCAAGGA
CCCTAACGAGAAGCGTGACCACATGGTGCTCCTGGAGTTTGTGACAGCTGCTGGTATCACCCTCGGCATG
GACGAGCTCTACAAGTAATCTAAGAGACCCCAGGCTAGGTGGAGGCTCAGTGATGATAAGTCTGCGATGG
TGGATGCATGTGTCATGGTCATAGCTGTTTCCTGTGTGAAATTGTTATCCGCTCAGAGGGCACAATCCTA
TTCCGCGCTATCCGACAATCTCCAAGACATTAGGTGGAGTTCAGTTCGGCGTATGGCATATGTCGCTGGA
AAGAACATGTGAGCAAAAGGCCAGCAAAAGGCCAGGAACCGTAAAAAGGCCGCGTTGCTGGCGTTTTTCC
ATAGGCTCCGCCCCCCTGACGAGCATCACAAAAATCGACGCTCAAGTCAGAGGTGGCGAAACCCGACAGG
ACTATAAAGATACCAGGCGTTTCCCCCTGGAAGCTCCCTCGTGCGCTCTCCTGTTCCGACCCTGCCGCTT
ACCGGATACCTGTCCGCCTTTCTCCCTTCGGGAAGCGTGGCGCTTTCTCATAGCTCACGCTGTAGGTATC
TCAGTTCGGTGTAGGTCGTTCGCTCCAAGCTGGGCTGTGTGCACGAACCCCCCGTTCAGCCCGACCGCTG
CGCCTTATCCGGTAACTATCGTCTTGAGTCCAACCCGGTAAGACACGACTTATCGCCACTGGCAGCAGCC
ACTGGTAACAGGATTAGCAGAGCGAGGTATGTAGGCGGTGCTACAGAGTTCTTGAAGTGGTGGCCTAACT
ACGGCTACACTAGAAGAACAGTATTTGGTATCTGCGCTCTGCTGAAGCCAGTTACCTTCGGAAAAAGAGT
TGGTAGCTCTTGATCCGGCAAACAAACCACCGCTGGTAGCGGTGGTTTTTTTGTTTGCAAGCAGCAGATT
ACGCGCAGAAAAAAAGGATCTCAAGAAGATCCTTTGATCTTTTCTACGGGGTCTGACGCTCTATTCAACA
AAGCCGCCGTCCCGTCAAGTCAGCGTAAATGGGTAGGGGGCTTCAAATCGTCCGCTCTGCCAGTGTTACA
ACCAATTAACAAATTCTGATTAGAAAAACTCATCGAGCATCAAATGAAACTGCAATTTATTCATATCAGG
ATTATCAATACCATATTTTTGAAAAAGCCGTTTCTGTAATGAAGGAGAAAACTCACCGAGGCAGTTCCAT
AGGATGGCAAGATCCTGGTATCGGTCTGCGATTCCGACTCGTCCAACATCAATACAACCTATTAATTTCC
CCTCGTCAAAAATAAGGTTATCAAGTGAGAAATCACCATGAGTGACGACTGAATCCGGTGAGAATGGCAA
AAGCTTATGCATTTCTTTCCAGACTTGTTCAACAGGCCAGCCATTACGCTCGTCATCAAAATCACTCGCA
TCAACCAAACCGTTATTCATTCGTGATTGCGCCTGAGCGAGACGAAATACGCGATCGCTGTTAAAAGGAC
AATTACAAACAGGAATCGAATGCAACCGGCGCAGGAACACTGCCAGCGCATCAACAATATTTTCACCTGA
ATCAGGATATTCTTCTAATACCTGGAATGCTGTTTTCCCGGGGATCGCAGTGGTGAGTAACCATGCATCA
TCAGGAGTACGGATAAAATGCTTGATGGTCGGAAGAGGCATAAATTCCGTCAGCCAGTTTAGTCTGACCA
TCTCATCTGTAACATCATTGGCAACGCTACCTTTGCCATGTTTCAGAAACAACTCTGGCGCATCGGGCTT
CCCATACAATCGATAGATTGTCGCACCTGATTGCCCGACATTATCGCGAGCCCATTTATACCCATATAAA
TCAGCATCCATGTTGGAATTTAATCGCGGCCTCGAGCAAGACGTTTCCCGTTGAATATGGCTCATAACAC
CCCTTGTATTACTGTTTATGTAAGCAGACAGTTTTATTGTT
