>Addgene plasmid #120781 | GGE190 | depositor partial sequence | sequence record 229391 | G1_mTurquoise
GGTCTCTAATGATGGTTTCAAAGGGAGAGGAACTGTTCACAGGCGTCGTCCCGATACTTGTGGAACTTGA
CGGTGACGTAAACGGACATAAGTTTTCTGTCTCTGGTGAGGGTGAAGGTGACGCCACCTACGGAAAGCTG
ACTCTGAAATTCATTTGCACCACCGGAAAGCTTCCAGTTCCTTGGCCTACCCTGGTCACTACCCTGTCTT
GGGGTGTGCAATGTTTCGCTCGATACCCCGATCACATGAAGCAGCACGACTTTTTCAAGTCTGCCATGCC
CGAGGGATACGTTCAGGAGCGAACTATCTTCTTCAAGGACGATGGTAACTACAAGACTCGAGCTGAGGTT
AAGTTCGAGGGTGACACTCTGGTCAACCGAATTGAACTTAAGGGTATTGACTTCAAGGAGGATGGCAACA
TTCTGGGTCACAAGCTGGAGTATAACTACTTTAGTGACAATGTCTACATCACCGCGGATAAGCAGAAGAA
CGGAATCAAAGCCAACTTTAAGATTAGACATAATATTGAGGATGGGGGAGTGCAGCTGGCCGATCACTAC
CAGCAGAACACTCCCATCGGTGACGGCCCCGTCCTGCTGCCTGACAACCACTACCTCTCGACCCAGAGCA
AGTTGTCCAAGGACCCTAACGAGAAGCGTGACCACATGGTGCTCCTGGAGTTTGTGACAGCTGCTGGTAT
CACCCTCGGCATGGACGAGCTCTACAAGTAATCTAAGAGACC
